>Addgene plasmid #208694 | pDisplay-GRAB-rDA2m-IRES-EGFP-CAAX | addgene full sequence | sequence record 412354 | Addgene NGS Result
ACGCGCGCGTTGACATTGATTATTGACTAGTTATTAATAGTAATCAATTACGGGGTCATTAGTTCATAGC
CCATATATGGAGTTCCGCGTTACATAACTTACGGTAAATGGCCCGCCTGGCTGACCGCCCAACGACCCCT
GCCCATTGACGTCAATAATGACGTATGTTCCCATAGTAACGCCAATAGGGACTTTCCATTGACGTCAATG
GGTGGAGTATTTACGGTAAACTGCCCACTTGGCAGTACATCAAGTGTATCATATGCCAAGTACGCCCCCT
ATTGACGTCAATGACGGTAAATGGCCCGCCTGGCATTATGCCCAGTACATGACCTTATGGGACTTTCCTA
CTTGGCAGTACATCTACGTATTAGTCATCGCTATTACCATGGTGATGCGGTTTTGGCAGTACATCAATGG
GCGTGGATAGCGGTTTGACTCACGGGGATTTCCAAGTCTCCACCCCATTGACGTCAATGGGAGTTTGTTT
TGGCACCAAAATCAACGGGACTTTCCAAAATGTCGTAACAACTCCGCCCCATTGACGCAAATGGGCGGTA
GGCGTGTACGGTGGGAGGTCTATATAAGCAGAGCTCTCTGGCTAACTAGAGAACCCACTGCTTACTGGCT
TATCGAAATTAATACGACTCACTATAGGGAGACCCAAGCTTGGTACCGAGCTCGGATCCACTAGTAACGG
CCGCCAGTGTGCTGGAATTCGGCTTGGGGATATCCACCATGGAGACAGACACACTCCTGCTATGGGTACT
GCTGCTCTGGGTTCCAGGTTCCACTGGTGACACAAGTTTGTACAAAAAAGTTGGCACCACCGGTATCAAC
CGACTGAACTACAGCGTCCTCGTGAACCTGACGGCCTACTACGACGGCGGCGCGGGTCTGAATCTCAGCA
GCGTCAATTGCACGTCGTCGATAGTCGCCGGGGGTGCCGTTAGACCGGGCGAGTGCGCTGGAACCGCCGG
CGTCGACGAGAAGTCTAACGCGAACAGCTGGTGGGCCCTGATACTTGTGATCGTGCCGTGTTTGACGCTC
TTCGGTAATGTGCTCGTCATCCTAGCGGTGGTGAAAGAACGAACGCTGCAGACTGTCACTAACTACTTCA
TCGTCAGTTTGGCGGTCGCCGATCTTCTCGTGGCGGTGCTCGTTATGCCGTTCGCGGTCTACGTGCTGGT
GAACGGATCCTGGAGTTTACCCGGGTTTGTTTGTGATTTTTATATCGCAATGGATGTGACTTGCAGCACC
AGCTCTATATTCAATCTCGTGGCTATTTCAATAGACAGATACATAGCGGTGACCCAGCCGATAAAGTACG
CGAAGCACAAGAACAATAGAAGAGTATGGTTGACGATACTGTTGGTCTGGGCGATATCGGCCGCGATCGG
CAGCCCGATTGTCCTAGGCTTGAATAACACTCCGGACCGGATCCCGGACGCATGTCTGTTCTACAATACG
GATTTCATCATCTACTCGAGCCTGTCCAGCTTCTACATACCCTGCATCATCATGGTATTCCTTTACTACA
ATATATTCAAGGCTCTACGAAACAGAGCGAAACTTTTTCGTGCTAGCTGCGTGTGTTCCGAGGTTATGTA
CCCCGAGGACGGCGCCCTGAAGAGCGAGATCTGGAAGGGGCTGAGGCTGAAGGACGGCGGCCACTACGCC
GCCGAGGTCAAGACCACCTACAAGGCCAAGAAGCCCGTGCAGCTGCCCGGCGCCTACATCGTCGACATCA
AGTTGGACATCGTGTCCCACAACGAGGACTACACCATCGTGGAACAGTGCGAACGCGCCGAGGCCCGCCA
CTCCACCGGCGGCATGGACGAGCTGTACAAGGGAGGTACAGGCGGGAGTCTGGTGAGCAAGGGCGAGGAG
GATAACATGGCCATCATCAAGGAGTTCATGCGCTTCAAGGTGCACATGGAGGGCTCCGTGAACGGCCACG
AGTTCGAGATCGAGGGCGAGGGCGAGGGCCGCCCCTACGAGGCCTTTCAGACCGCTAAGCTGAAGGTGAC
CAAGGGTGGCCCCCTGCCCTTCACTTGGGACATCCTGTCCCCTCAGTTCATGTACGGCTCCAAGGCCTAC
ATTAAGCACCCAGCCGACATCCCCGACTACTTCAAGCTGTCCTTCCCCGAGGGCTTCAGGTGGGAGCGCG
TGATGAACTTCGAGGACGGCGGCATTATTCACGTTAACCAGGACTCCTCCCTGCAGGACGGCTACTTCAT
CTACAAGGTGAAGCTGCGCGGCACCAACTTCCCCCCCGACGGCCCCGTAATGCAGAAGAAGACCATGGGC
TGGGAGCTGACGGTCCTCGAGCGCAAGGCCACGAAGCCTCTGGCGATCGTGTTAGGTGTCTTTCTAATAT
GCTGGGTGCCCTTCTTCACTTGTAACATCATGGATGCAATCTGCACGAAGCTGACGAAGGCTTGTCAGCC
TGGCGTTACAGCCTTCATCGTCACTTCCTGGTTGGGCTACATGAACAGCTTCGTAAATCCCGTAATATAC
ACTGTGTTCAACCCCGAATTCCGTAAGGCCTTCCGCAAGCTGATCAGCATATAAGCTAGCGCCCCTCTCC
CTCCCCCCTAACGTTACTGGCCGAAGCCGCTTGGAATAAGGCCGGTGTGCGTTTGTCTATATGTTATTTT
CCACCATATTGCCGTCTTTTGGCAATGTGAGGGCCCGGAAACCTGGCCCTGTCTTCTTGACGAGCATTCC
TAGGGGTCTTTCCCCTCTCGCCAAAGGAATGCAAGGTCTGTTAAATGTCGTGAAGGAAGCAGTTCCTCTG
GAAGCTTCTTGAAGACAAACAACGTCTGTAGCGACCCTTTGCAGGCAGCGGAACCCCCCACCTGGCGACA
GGTGCCTCTGCGGCCAAAGCCACGTGTATAAGATACACCTGCAAAGGCGGCACAACCCCAGTGCCACGTT
GTGAGTTGGATAGTTGTGGAAAGAGTCAAATGGCTCTCCTCAAGCGTATTCAACAAGGGGCTGAAGGATG
CCCAGAAGGTACCCCATTGTATGGGATCTGATCTGGGGCCTCGGTACACATGCTTTACATGTGTTTAGTC
GAGGTTAAAAAAACGTCTAGGCCCCCCGAACCACGGGGACGTGGTTTTCCTTTGAAAAACACGATGATAA
TATGGCCACAACCATGGTGAGCAAGGGCGAGGAGCTGTTCACCGGGGTGGTGCCCATCCTGGTCGAGCTG
GACGGCGACGTAAACGGCCACAAGTTCAGCGTGTCCGGCGAGGGCGAGGGCGATGCCACCTACGGCAAGC
TGACCCTGAAGTTCATCTGCACCACCGGCAAGCTGCCCGTGCCCTGGCCCACCCTCGTGACCACCCTGAC
CTACGGCGTGCAGTGCTTCAGCCGCTACCCCGACCACATGAAGCAGCACGACTTCTTCAAGTCCGCCATG
CCCGAAGGCTACGTCCAGGAGCGCACCATCTTCTTCAAGGACGACGGCAACTACAAGACCCGCGCCGAGG
TGAAGTTCGAGGGCGACACCCTGGTGAACCGCATCGAGCTGAAGGGCATCGACTTCAAGGAGGACGGCAA
CATCCTGGGGCACAAGCTGGAGTACAACTACAACAGCCACAACGTCTATATCATGGCCGACAAGCAGAAG
AACGGCATCAAGGTGAACTTCAAGATCCGCCACAACATCGAGGACGGCAGCGTGCAGCTCGCCGACCACT
ACCAGCAGAACACCCCCATCGGCGACGGCCCCGTGCTGCTGCCCGACAACCACTACCTGAGCACCCAGTC
CGCCCTGAGCAAAGACCCCAACGAGAAGCGCGATCACATGGTCCTGCTGGAGTTCGTGACCGCCGCCGGG
ATCACTCTCGGCATGGACGAGCTGTACAAGGATGGTAAAAAGAAGAAAAAGAAGTCAAAGACAAAGTGTG
TAATTATGTAAGTCGACGAACAAAAACTCATCTCAGAAGAGGATCTGAATGCTGTGGGCCAGGACACGCA
GGAGGTCATCGTGGTGCCACACTCCTTGCCCTTTAAGGTGGTGGTGATCTCAGCCATCCTGGCCCTGGTG
GTGCTCACCATCATCTCCCTTATCATCCTCATCATGCTTTGGCAGAAGAAGCCACGTTAGGCGGCCGCTC
GAGATCAGCCTCGACTGTGCCTTCTAGTTGCCAGCCATCTGTTGTTTGCCCCTCCCCCGTGCCTTCCTTG
ACCCTGGAAGGTGCCACTCCCACTGTCCTTTCCTAATAAAATGAGGAAATTGCATCGCATTGTCTGAGTA
GGTGTCATTCTATTCTGGGGGGTGGGGTGGGGCAGGACAGCAAGGGGGAGGATTGGGAAGACAATAGCAG
GCATGCTGGGGATGCGGTGGGCTCTATGGCTTCTGAGGCGGAAAGAACCAGTGGCGGTAATACGGTTATC
CACAGAATCGGGGGATAACGCAGGAAAGAACATGTGAGCAAAAGGCCAGCAAAAGGCCAGGAACCGTAAA
AAGGCCGCGTTGCTGGCGTTTTTCCATAGGCTCCGCCCCCCTGACGAGCATCACAAAAATCGACGCTCAA
GTCAGAGGTGGCGAAACCCGACAGGACTATAAAGATACCAGGCGTTTCCCCCTGGAAGCTCCCTCGTGCG
CTCTCCTGTTCCGACCCTGCCGCTTACCGGATACCTGTCCGCCTTTCTCCCTTCGGGAAGCGTGGCGCTT
TCTCATAGCTCACGCTGTAGGTATCTCAGTTCGGTGTAGGTCGTTCGCTCCAAGCTGGGCTGTGTGCACG
AACCCCCCGTTCAGCCCGACCGCTGCGCCTTATCCGGTAACTATCGTCTTGAGTCCAACCCGGTAAGACG
CGACTTATCGCCACTGGCAGCAGCCACTGGTAACAGGATTAGCAGAGCGAGGTATGTAGGCGGTGCTACA
GAGTTCTTGAAGTGGTGGCCTAACTACGGCTACACTAGAAGAACAGTATTTGGTATCTGCGCTCTGCTGA
AGCCAGTTACCTTCGGAAAAAGAGTTGGTAGCTCTTGATCCGGCAAACAAACCACCGCTGGTAGCGGTGG
TTTTTTTGTTTGCAAGCAGCAGATTACGCGCAGAAAAAAAGGATCTCAAGAAGATCCTTTGATCTTTTCT
ACGGGGTCTGACGCTCAGTGGAACGAAAACTCACGTTAAGGGATTTTGGTCATGAGATTATCAAAAAGGA
TCTTCACCTAGATCCTTTTAAATTAAAAATGAAGTTTTAAATCAATCTAAAGTATATATGAGTAACCTGA
GGCTATGGCAGGGCCTGCCGCCCCGACGTTGGCTGCGAGCCCTGGGCCTTCACCCGAACTTGGGGGGTGG
GGTGGGGAAAAGGAAGAAACGCGGGCGTATTGGCCCCAATGGGGTCTCGGTGGGGTATCGACAGAGTGCC
AGCCCTGGGACCGAACCCCGCGTTTATGAACAAACGACCCAACACCGTGCGTTTTATTCTGTCTTTTTAT
TGCCGTCATAGCGCGGGTTCCTTCCGGTATTGTCTCCTTCCGTGTTTCAGTTAGCCTCCCCCTAGGGTGG
GCGAAGAACTCCAGCATGAGATCCCCGCGCTGGAGGATCATCCAGCCGGCGTCCCGGAAAACGATTCCGA
AGCCCAACCTTTCATAGAAGGCGGCGGTGGAATCGAAATCTCGTGATGGCAGGTTGGGCGTCGCTTGGTC
GGTCATTTCGAACCCCAGAGTCCCGCTCAGAAGAACTCGTCAAGAAGGCGATAGAAGGCGATGCGCTGCG
AATCGGGAGCGGCGATACCGTAAAGCACGAGGAAGCGGTCAGCCCATTCGCCGCCAAGCTCTTCAGCAAT
ATCACGGGTAGCCAACGCTATGTCCTGATAGCGGTCCGCCACACCCAGCCGGCCACAGTCGATGAATCCA
GAAAAGCGGCCATTTTCCACCATGATATTCGGCAAGCAGGCATCGCCATGGGTCACGACGAGATCCTCGC
CGTCGGGCATGCTCGCCTTGAGCCTGGCGAACAGTTCGGCTGGCGCGAGCCCCTGATGCTCTTCGTCCAG
ATCATCCTGATCGACAAGACCGGCTTCCATCCGAGTACGTGCTCGCTCGATGCGATGTTTCGCTTGGTGG
TCGAATGGGCAGGTAGCCGGATCAAGCGTATGCAGCCGCCGCATTGCATCAGCCATGATGGATACTTTCT
CGGCAGGAGCAAGGTGAGATGACAGGAGATCCTGCCCCGGCACTTCGCCCAATAGCAGCCAGTCCCTTCC
CGCTTCAGTGACAACGTCGAGCACAGCTGCGCAAGGAACGCCCGTCGTGGCCAGCCACGATAGCCGCGCT
GCCTCGTCTTGCAGTTCATTCAGGGCACCGGACAGGTCGGTCTTGACAAAAAGAACCGGGCGCCCCTGCG
CTGACAGCCGGAACACGGCGGCATCAGAGCAGCCGATTGTCTGTTGTGCCCAGTCATAGCCGAATAGCCT
CTCCACCCAAGCGGCCGGAGAACCTGCGTGCAATCCATCTTGTTCAATCATGCGAAACGATCCTCATCCT
GTCTCTTGATCGATCTTTGCAAAAGCCTAGGCCTCCAAAAAAGCCTCCTCACTACTTCTGGAATAGCTCA
GAGGCCGGGCCTCGGCCTCTGCATAAATAAAAAAAATTAGTCAGCCATGGGGCGGAGAATGGGCGGAACT
GGGCGGAGTTAGGGGCGGGATGGGCGGAGTTAGGGGCGGGACTATGGTTGCTGACTAATTGAGATGCATG
CTTTGCATACTTCTGCCTGCTGGGGAGCCTGGGGACTTTCCACACCTGGTTGCTGACTAATTGAGATGCA
TGCTTTGCATACTTCTGCCTGCTGGGGAGCCTGGGGACTTTCCACACCCTAACTGACACACATTCCACAG
CTGGTTCTTTCCGCCTCAGGACTCTTCCTTTTTCAATAAATCAATCTAAAGTATATATGAGTAAACTTGG
TCTGACAGTTACCAATGCTTAATCAGTGAGGCACCTATCTCAGCGATCTGTCTATTTCGTTCATCCATAG
TTGCCTGACTCCCCGTCGTGTAGATAACTACGATACGGGAGGGCTTACCATCTGGCCCCAGTGCTGCAAT
GATACCGCGAGACCCACGCTCACCGGCTCCAGATTTATCAGCAATAAACCAGCCAGCCGGAAGGGCCGAG
CGCAGAAGTGGTCCTGCAACTTTATCCGCCTCCATCCAGTCTATTAATTGTTGCCGGGAAGCTAGAGTAA
GTAGTTCGCCAGTTAATAGTTTGCGCAACGTTGTTGCCATTGCTACAGGCATCGTGGTGTCACGCTCGTC
GTTTGGTATGGCTTCATTCAGCTCCGGTTCCCAACGATCAAGGCGAGTTACATGATCCCCCATGTTGTGC
AAAAAAGCGGTTAGCTCCTTCGGTCCTCCGATCGTTGTCAGAAGTAAGTTGGCCGCAGTGTTATCACTCA
TGGTTATGGCAGCACTGCATAATTCTCTTACTGTCATGCCATCCGTAAGATGCTTTTCTGTGACTGGTGA
GTACTCAACCAAGTCATTCTGAGAATAGTGTATGCGGCGACCGAGTTGCTCTTGCCCGGCGTCAATACGG
GATAATACCGCGCCACATAGCAGAACTTTAAAAGTGCTCATCATTGGAAAACGTTCTTCGGGGCGAAAAC
TCTCAAGGATCTTACCGCTGTTGAGATCCAGTTCGATGTAACCCACTCGTGCACCCAACTGATCTTCAGC
ATCTTTTACTTTCACCAGCGTTTCTGGGTGAGCAAAAACAGGAAGGCAAAATGCCGCAAAAAAGGGAATA
AGGGCGACACGGAAATGTTGAATACTCATACTCTTCCTTTTTCAATATTATTGAAGCATTTATCAGGGTT
ATTGTCTCATGAGCGGATACATATTTGAATGTATTTAGAAAAATAAACAAATAGGGGTTCCGCGCACATT
TCCCCGAAAAGTGCCACCTG
[124 nt withheld, positions 7931-8054]
C
[91 nt withheld, positions 8056-8146]
A
[49 nt withheld, positions 8148-8196]
CCTTTGACGTTGGAGTCCACGTTCTTT
[37 nt withheld, positions 8224-8260]
ACCCTATCTCGGTCTATTCTTTTGATTTATAAGGGATTTTGCCGATTTCGGCCTATTGGTTAAAAAATGA
GCTGATTTAACAAAAATTTAACGCGAATTTTAACAAAATATTAACGCTTACAATTT
Features (pLannotate 1.2.2; 25 found; start..end, strand, type, name):
     12..391     +  enhancer       CMV enhancer: human cytomegalovirus immediate early enhancer
    392..595     +  promoter       CMV promoter: human cytomegalovirus (CMV) immediate early promoter
    591..624     +  LTR            5' LTR (truncated) (fragment): truncated 5' long terminal repeat (LTR) from HIV-1
    640..658     +  promoter       T7 promoter: promoter for bacteriophage T7 RNA polymerase
    739..801     +  sig_peptide    Igκ leader: leader sequence from mouse immunoglobulin κ light chain
    803..820     +  protein_bind   attB1 (fragment): mutant version of attB; core recombination site for the Gateway® BP reaction BP Clonase™
   1000..1605    +  CDS            DRD3 (fragment): DRD3_HUMAN - Experimental evidence at protein level: Swiss-Prot protein existence level 1. Dopamine receptor whose activity is mediated by G proteins which inhibit adenylyl cyclase. Promotes cell proliferation. From Homo sapiens (Human).
   1606..2316    +  CDS            HyPerRed (fragment): red fluorescent genetically encoded indicator for H2O2 ()
   2329..2565    +  CDS            HTR1D (fragment): 5HT1D_HUMAN - Also known as HTR1DA, HTRL. Experimental evidence at protein level: Swiss-Prot protein existence level 1. G-protein coupled receptor for 5-hydroxytryptamine (serotonin). Also functions as a receptor for ergot alkaloid derivatives, various anxiolytic and antidepressant drugs and other psychoactive substances. Ligand binding causes a conformation change that triggers signaling via guanine nucleotide-binding proteins (G proteins) and modulates the activity of down-stream effectors, such as adenylate cyclase. Signaling inhibits adenylate cyclase activity. Regulates the release of 5-h
   2587..3163    +  misc_feature   IRES2: internal ribosome entry site (IRES) of the encephalomyocarditis virus (EMCV)
   3164..3880    +  CDS            EGFP: EGFP is a basic (constitutively fluorescent) green fluorescent protein published in 1996, derived from Aequorea victoria. It is reported to be a rapidly-maturing weak dimer with moderate acid sensitivity.
   3881..3931    +  CDS            K-Ras (fragment): human small GTPase proto-oncoprotein
   3971..4117    +  CDS            PDGFRβ TM domain: transmembrane domain from platelet derived growth factor receptor beta
   4145..4369    +  polyA_signal   bGH poly(A) signal: bovine growth hormone polyadenylation signal
   4373..4391    +  promoter       SV40 promoter (fragment): SV40 enhancer and early promoter
   4501..5089    -  rep_origin     ori: high-copy-number ColE1/pMB1/pBR322/pUC origin of replication
   5311..5327    +  polyA_signal   bGH poly(A) signal (fragment): bovine growth hormone polyadenylation signal
   5418..5465    -  polyA_signal   HSV TK poly(A) signal: herpes simplex virus thymidine kinase polyadenylation signal (Cole and Stacy, 1985)
   5524..5676    -  CDS            ble (fragment): BLE_KLEPN - Experimental evidence at protein level: Swiss-Prot protein existence level 1. Binding protein with a strong affinity to the bleomycin family of antibiotics. Binds to CL990; an antimitotic-antibiotic compound. From Klebsiella pneumoniae.
   5697..6491    -  CDS            NeoR/KanR: aminoglycoside phosphotransferase from Tn5; aph(3')-II (or nptII); confers resistance to neomycin, kanamycin, and G418 (Geneticin®)
   6526..6879    -  promoter       SV40 promoter: SV40 enhancer and early promoter
   6881..6898    -  promoter       AmpR promoter (fragment): bla
   6939..7799    -  CDS            AmpR: β-lactamase; bla; confers resistance to ampicillin, carbenicillin, and related antibiotics
   7800..7904    -  promoter       AmpR promoter: bla
   7931..8359    +  rep_origin     f1 ori (sequence partly withheld): f1 bacteriophage origin of replication; arrow indicates direction of (+) strand synthesis
