[The description below was written by a language model from this plasmid's Addgene catalogue record and pLannotate feature annotations shown in this document.]
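Description:
pDisplay-GRAB-rDA2m-IRES-EGFP-CAAX is an 8.4 kb mammalian expression plasmid built on the Invitrogen pDisplay backbone. It is propagated in E. coli at high copy from a ColE1/pUC-type origin under ampicillin selection (AmpR, β-lactamase). It also carries an f1 origin and an SV40 promoter-driven NeoR/KanR cassette with an HSV TK polyadenylation signal, which could allow G418 selection of transfected mammalian cells.

The payload is a bicistronic unit driven by the CMV enhancer/promoter and terminated by the bGH poly(A) signal. The first cistron begins with the pDisplay Igκ leader, which helps direct the protein into the secretory pathway and to the cell surface, followed by GRAB_rDA2m, a red GPCR-activation-based dopamine sensor. The catalogue lists the receptor species as Solenopsis invicta. The automated annotation instead labels the receptor segments as fragments of human DRD3 and HTR1D, which are most likely homology-based matches to related aminergic GPCRs rather than the true origin. Between these receptor segments lies a red fluorescent protein module, annotated by similarity to HyPerRed. This layout fits the GRAB design, in which a fluorescent protein is inserted into the receptor so that dopamine binding changes fluorescence. An EMCV IRES2 then drives translation of EGFP fused to a K-Ras-derived CAAX motif, which tethers it to the membrane as a green reference marker. The backbone's PDGFRβ transmembrane domain is annotated after the EGFP-CAAX coding region, separated from it by a gap, and appears to be a vestigial element.

According to the record, the plasmid expresses the dopamine sensor together with membrane-localized EGFP in mammalian cells. This arrangement suits characterization of the sensor in cultured cells, where the green signal can identify expressing cells and provide a membrane reference.
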