Addgene plasmid #208694: pDisplay-GRAB-rDA2m-IRES-EGFP-CAAX
Purpose: Expresses the genetically-encoded fluorescent dopamine (DA) sensor GRAB_rDA2m and a membrane-localized EGFP in mammalian cells
Depositing lab: Yulong Li. Depositing organization: Peking University. Publication: Improved green and red GRAB sensors for monitoring dopaminergic activity in vivo. Zhuo Y, Luo B, Yi X, Dong H, Miao X, Wan J, Williams JT, Campbell MG, Cai R, Qian T, Li F, Weber SJ, Wang L, Li B, Wei Y, Li G, Wang H, Zheng Y, Zhao Y, Wolf ME, Zhu Y, Watabe-Uchida M, Li Y. Nat Methods. 2023 Nov 30. doi: 10.1038/s41592-023-02100-w. PubMed 38036855.
Backbone
  Vector backbone: pDisplay
  Backbone manufacturer: Invitrogen
  Vector type: Mammalian Expression
Growth in bacteria
  Bacterial resistance: Ampicillin, 100 μg/mL
  Growth temperature: 37°C
  Growth strain: DH5alpha
  Copy number: High Copy
Gene/Insert
  Gene/Insert name: GPCR activation based dopamine (DA) sensor GRAB_rDA2m (alt names: GRAB_rDA2m; rDA2m)
  Species: Solenopsis invicta
  Promoter: CMV
  Cloning method: Gibson Cloning
  Sequencing primers: 5′ ATGGGCGGTAGGCGTGTA; 3′ CCTCACATTGCCAAAAGACG
Terms and licenses: Academic/Nonprofit Terms; Industry Terms: Not Available to Industry
Depositor comments: Please visit https://doi.org/10.1101/2023.08.24.554559 for biorxiv preprint
How to cite: pDisplay-GRAB-rDA2m-IRES-EGFP-CAAX was a gift from Yulong Li (Addgene plasmid # 208694 ; http://n2t.net/addgene:208694 ; RRID:Addgene_208694)
